>Addgene plasmid #104758 | pUG-333 | depositor full sequence | sequence record 198586 | Full Sequence
TGGCGAATGGG
[124 nt withheld, positions 12-135]
C
[91 nt withheld, positions 137-227]
A
[49 nt withheld, positions 229-277]
CCTTTGACGTTGGAGTCCACGTTCTTT
[37 nt withheld, positions 305-341]
ACCCTATCTCGGTCTATTCTTTTGATTTATAAGGGATTTTGCCGATTTCGGCCTATTGGTTAAAAAATGA
GCTGATTTAACAAAAATTTAACGCGAATTTTAACAAAATATTAACGTTTACAATTTCAGGTGGCACTTTT
CGGGGAAATGTGCGCGGAACCCCTATTTGTTTATTTTTCTAAATACATTCAAATATGTATCCGCTCATGA
ATTAATTCTTAGAAAAACTCATCGAGCATCAAATGAAACTGCAATTTATTCATATCAGGATTATCAATAC
CATATTTTTGAAAAAGCCGTTTCTGTAATGAAGGAGAAAACTCACCGAGGCAGTTCCATAGGATGGCAAG
ATCCTGGTATCGGTCTGCGATTCCGACTCGTCCAACATCAATACAACCTATTAATTTCCCCTCGTCAAAA
ATAAGGTTATCAAGTGAGAAATCACCATGAGTGACGACTGAATCCGGTGAGAATGGCAAAAGTTTATGCA
TTTCTTTCCAGACTTGTTCAACAGGCCAGCCATTACGCTCGTCATCAAAATCACTCGCATCAACCAAACC
GTTATTCATTCGTGATTGCGCCTGAGCGAGTCGAAATACGCGATCGCTGTTAAAAGGACAATTACAAACA
GGAATCGAATGCAACCGGCGCAGGAACACTGCCAGCGCATCAACAATATTTTCACCTGAATCAGGATATT
CTTCTAATACCTGGAATGCTGTTTTCCCGGGGATCGCAGTGGTGAGTAACCATGCATCATCAGGAGTACG
GATAAAATGCTTGATGGTCGGAAGAGGCATAAATTCCGTCAGCCAGTTTAGTCTGACCATCTCATCTGTA
ACATCATTGGCAACGCTACCTTTGCCATGTTTCAGAAACAACTCTGGCGCATCGGGCTTCCCATACAATC
GATAGATTGTCGCACCTGATTGCCCGACATTATCGCGAGCCCATTTATACCCATATAAATCAGCATCCAT
GTTGGAATTTAATCGCGGCCTAGAGCAAGACGTTTCCCGTTGAATATGGCTCATAACACCCCTTGTATTA
CTGTTTATGTAAGCAGACAGTTTTATTGTTCATGACCAAAATCCCTTAACGTGAGTTTTCGTTCCACTGA
GCGTCAGACCCCGTAGAAAAGATCAAAGGATCTTCTTGAGATCCTTTTTTTCTGCGCGTAATCTGCTGCT
TGCAAACAAAAAAACCACCGCTACCAGCGGTGGTTTGTTTGCCGGATCAAGAGCTACCAACTCTTTTTCC
GAAGGTAACTGGCTTCAGCAGAGCGCAGATACCAAATACTGTCCTTCTAGTGTAGCCGTAGTTAGGCCAC
CACTTCAAGAACTCTGTAGCACCGCCTACATACCTCGCTCTGCTAATCCTGTTACCAGTGGCTGCTGCCA
GTGGCGATAAGTCGTGTCTTACCGGGTTGGACTCAAGACGATAGTTACCGGATAAGGCGCAGCGGTCGGG
CTGAACGGGGGGTTCGTGCACACAGCCCAGCTTGGAGCGAACGACCTACACCGAACTGAGATACCTACAG
CGTGAGCTATGAGAAAGCGCCACGCTTCCCGAAGGGAGAAAGGCGGACAGGTATCCGGTAAGCGGCAGGG
TCGGAACAGGAGAGCGCACGAGGGAGCTTCCAGGGGGAAACGCCTGGTATCTTTATAGTCCTGTCGGGTT
TCGCCACCTCTGACTTGAGCGTCGATTTTTGTGATGCTCGTCAGGGGGGCGGAGCCTATGGAAAAACGCC
AGCAACGCGGCCTTTTTACGGTTCCTGGCCTTTTGCTGGCCTTTTGCTCACATGTTCTTTCCTGCGTTAT
CCCCTGATTCTGTGGATAACCGTATTACCGCCTTTGAGTGAGCTGATACCGCTCGCCGCAGCCGAACGAC
CGAGCGCAGCGAGTCAGTGAGCGAGGAAGCGGAAGAGCGCCTGATGCGGTATTTTCTCCTTACGCATCTG
TGCGGTATTTCACACCGCATATATGGTGCACTCTCAGTACAATCTGCTCTGATGCCGCATAGTTAAGCCA
GTATACACTCCGCTATCGCTACGTGACTGGGTCATGGCTGCGCCCCGACACCCGCCAACACCCGCTGACG
CGCCCTGACGGGCTTGTCTGCTCCCGGCATCCGCTTACAGACAAGCTGTGACCGACTCCGGGAGCTGCAT
GTGTCAGAGGTTTTCACCGTCATCACCGAAACGCGCGAGGCAGCTGCGGTAAAGCTCATCAGCGTGGTCG
TGAAGCGATTCACAGATGTCTGCCTGTTCATCCGCGTCCAGCTCGTTGAGTTTCTCCAGAAGCGTTAATG
TCTGGCTTCTGATAAAGCGGGCCATGTTAAGGGCGGTTTTTTCCTGTTTGGTCACTGATGCCTCCGTGTA
AGGGGGATTTCTGTTCATGGGGGTAATGATACCGATGAAACGAGAGAGGATGCTCACGATACGGGTTACT
GATGATGAACATGCCCGGTTACTGGAACGTTGTGAGGGTAAACAACTGGCGGTATGGATGCGGCGGGACC
AGAGAAAAATCACTCAGGGTCAATGCCAGCGCTTCGTTAATACAGATGTAGGTGTTCCACAGGGTAGCCA
GCAGCATCCTGCGATGCAGATCCGGAACATAATGGTGCAGGGCGCTGACTTCCGCGTTTCCAGACTTTAC
GAAACACGGAAACCCAAGACCATTCATGTTGTTGCTCAGGTCGCAGACGTTTTGCAGCAGCAGTCGCTTC
ACGTTCGCTCGCGTATCGGTGATTCATTCTGCTAACCAGTAAGGCAACCCCGCCAGCCTAGCCGGGTCCT
CAACGACAGGAGCACGATCATGCGCACCCGTGGGGCCGCCATGCCGGCGATAATGGCCTGCTTCTCGCCG
AAACGTTTGGTGGCGGGACCAGTGACGAAGGCTTGAGCGAGGGCGTGCAAGATTCCGAATACCGCAAGCG
ACAGGCCGATCATCGTCGCGCTCCAGCGAAAGCGGTCCTCGCCGAAAATGACCCAGAGCGCTGCCGGCAC
CTGTCCTACGAGTTGCATGATAAAGAACACAGTCATAAGTGCGGCGACGATAGTCATGCCCCGCGCCCAC
CGGAAGGAGCTGACTGGGTTGAAGGCTCTCAAGGGCATCGGTCGAGATCCCGGTGCCTAATGAGTGAGCT
AACTTACATTAATTGCGTTGCGCTCACTGCCCGCTTTCCAGTCGGGAAACCTGTCGTGCCAGCTGCATTA
ATGAATCGGCCAACGCGCGGGGAGAGGCGGTTTGCGTATTGGGCGCCAGGGTGGTTTTTCTTTTCACCAG
TGACACGGGCAACAGCTGATTGCCCTTCACCGCCTGGCCCTGAGAGAGTTGCAGCAAGCGGTCCACGCTG
GTTTGCCCCAGCAGGCGAAAATCCTGTTTGATGGTGGTTAACGGCGGGATATAACATGAGCTGTCCTCGG
TATCGTCGTATCCCACTACCGAGATATCCGCACCAACGCGCAGCCCGGACTCGGTAATGGCGCGCATTGC
GCCCAGCGCCATCTGATCGTTGGCAACCAGCATCGCAGTGGGAACGATGCCCTCATTCAGCATTTGCATG
GTTTGTTGAAAACCGGACATGGCACTCCAGTCGCCTTCCCGTTCCGCTATCGGCTGAATTTGATTGCGAG
TGAGATATTTATGCCAGCCAGCCAGACGCAGACGCGCCGAGACAGAACTTAATGGGCCCGCTAACAGCGC
GATTTGCTGGTGACCCAATGCGACCAGATGCTCCACGCCCAGTCGCGTACCGTCCTCATGGGAGAAAATA
ATACTGTTGATGGGTGTCTGGTCAGAGACATCAAGAAATAACGCCGGAACATTAGTGCAGGCAGCTTCCA
CAGCAATGGCATCCTGGTCATCCAGCGGATAGTTAATGATCAGCCCACTGACGCGTTGCGCGAGAAGATT
GTGCACCGCCGCTTTACAGGCTTCGACGCCGCTTCGTTCTACCATCGACACCACCACGCTGGCACCCAGT
TGATCGGCGCGAGATTTAATCGCCGCGACAATTTGCGACGGCGCGTGCAGGGCCAGACTGGAGGTGGCAA
CGCCAATCAGCAACGACTGTTTGCCCGCCAGTTGTTGTGCCACGCGGTTGGGAATGTAATTCAGCTCCGC
CATCGCCGCTTCCACTTTTTCCCGCGTTTTCGCAGAAACGTGGCTGGCCTGGTTCACCACGCGGGAAACG
GTCTGATAAGAGACACCGGCATACTCTGCGACATCGTATAACGTTACTGGTTTCACATTCACCACCCTGA
ATTGACTCTCTTCCGGGCGCTATCATGCCATACCGCGAAAGGTTTTGCGCCATTCGATGGTGTCCGGGAT
CTCGACGCTCTCCCTTATGCGACTCCTGCATTAGGAAGCAGCCCAGTAGTAGGTTGAGGCCGTTGAGCAC
CGCCGCCGCAAGGAATGGTGCATGCAAGGAGATGGCGCCCAACAGTCCCCCGGCCACGGGGCCTGCCACC
ATACCCACGCCGAAACAAGCGCTCATGAGCCCGAAGTGGCGAGCCCGATCTTCCCCATCGGTGATGTCGG
CGATATAGGCGCCAGCAACCGCACCTGTGGCGCCGGTGATGCCGGCCACGATGCGTCCGGCGTAGAGGAT
CGAGATCTCGATCCCGCGAAATTAATACGACTCACTATAGGGGAATTGTGAGCGGATAACAATTCCCCTC
TAGAAATAATTTTGCCTTAACTTTAAGAAGGAGATATACCATGGGCAGCCACCACCACCACCACCACAGC
GGAATGCAGATCTTTGTTAAGACTCTCACCGGAAAGACAATCACCCTGGAGGTGGAAAGCTCCGACACCA
TCGACAACGTTAAGGCCAAGATCCAGGATAAGGAGGGCATTCCTCCGGATCAGCAGAGGCTTATTTTCGC
CGGCAAGCAGCTAGAGGATGGCCGTACGTTGGCTGATTACAATATCCAGAAGGAATCCACCCTCCACTTG
GTCCTCAGGCTCCGTGGTGGTTAAGCTTGCAATTAACTTTAAGAAGGAGATATACAATGCTTCACAAGCG
AGCTAGTGAAGCTAACGATAAGAACGATAATACCATCATCGGTTCCGATTTAGCATCATCTAAGAAACGC
CGTATCGATTTCACTGAATCTTCGTCTGATAAGTCATCTTCGATTTTAGCTTCTGGTAGTAGCAGGGGTT
TTCACGGCGATAGCGTCGTTCAGCAAATCGACATGGCTTTTGGTAATTCGAACCGTCAGGAGATTGATGA
AGATCTGCACAGTCGCCAGCTCGCCGTCTATGGTCGTGAGACTATGAGGCGTCTCTTTGCTTCCAATGTT
CTCATCTCGGGGATGCACGGTCTTGGTGCCGAGATTGCCAAGAATCTTATACTTGCTGGTGTGAAGTCTG
TGACCTTGCATGATGAAAGAGTTGTAGAGCTATGGGACTTATCAAGCAACTTTGTTTTCTCGGAGGATGA
TGTTGGCAAGAATAGAGCAGATGCTTCTGTTCAGAAGTTACAGGATCTTAACAATGCTGTGGTTGTCTCT
AGCTTGACCAAAAGCTTAAACAAAGAGGATCTTTCTGGCTTCCAGGTTGTTGTATTCTCTGACATAAGCA
TGGAAAGAGCAATCGAATTTGATGACTATTGTCACAGCCATCAGCCTCCTATCGCTTTTGTCAAGGCTGA
TGTCAGGGGTCTTTTCGGCTCTGTCTTTTGTGATTTTGGGCCTGAATTTGCGGTTCTTGATGTTGATGGA
GAGGAACCCCATACAGGCATCATTGCGTCTATCTCTAATGAGAACCAGGCATTTATTTCCTGTGTCGACG
ATGAGAGGCTTGAGTTTGAAGATGGTGACCTAGTTGTTTTCTCAGAAGTTGAGGGTATGACAGAATTGAA
TGATGGGAAACCAAGGAAGATAAAAAGTACACGGCCATATTCATTCACCCTTGATGAGGACACTACTAAC
TATGGAACATATGTGAAGGGTGGTATTGTCACTCAAGTGAAACAGCCAAAGTTACTGAATTTCAAGCCAT
TGAGGGAAGCGCTTAAGGATCCAGGGGATTTTCTATTTAGTGATTTCTCTAAGTTTGATCGGCCTCCACT
CCTTCACTTAGCATTCCAGGCACTTGATCATTTTAAAGCTGAAGCTGGCAGATTTCCTGTTGCTGGCTCA
GAAGAGGACGCTCAGAAGCTTATATCGATTGCCACAGCCATCAATACCGGGCAGGGTGATTTAAAGGTGG
AGAATGTTGATCAGAAGCTTCTAAGACACTTTTCCTTTGGAGCCAAGGCTGTCCTGAATCCTATGGCTGC
AATGTTTGGCGGTATTGTTGGACAGGAGGTTGTTAAAGCTTGCTCTGGAAAATTTCATCCTCTCTTCCAG
TTTTTCTACTTTGATTCAGTGGAGTCACTCCCCTCTGAACCTGTGGACTCGAGTGACTTTGCACCAAGAA
ACAGCCGGTATGATGCCCAAATATCTGTATTTGGGGCCAAGTTCCAGAAGAAACTTGAAGATGCTAAAGT
TTTCACAGTAGGGTCTGGTGCTCTTGGCTGTGAGTTCTTGAAAAATTTGGCTCTGATGGGGGTTTCTTGT
GGAAGCCAAGGGAAGCTGACAGTGACAGATGATGATATCATTGAGAAGAGTAACCTCAGTCGTCAATTTC
TGTTCCGTGACTGGAACATTGGACAGGCTAAATCCACAGTTGCTGCTTCGGCTGCTGCTGTTATAAATCC
TCGCTTCAACATTGAGGCCCTGCAAAACCGTGTTGGCGCGGAGACTGAGAATGTATTTGACGATGCCTTC
TGGGAGAACTTAACTGTTGTCGTCAATGCACTGGATAATGTTAATGCGAGGCTCTATGTTGATTCGAGGT
GCTTGTATTTCCAGAAGCCTCTCCTTGAGTCTGGAACTCTTGGTACAAAGTGCAACACACAGTCGGTTAT
CCCACATCTAACTGAAAATTACGGTGCCTCAAGGGACCCACCAGAGAAACAGGCCCCCATGTGTACAGTG
CATTCCTTCCCGCATAACATTGATCACTGTTTAACTTGGGCTCGCTCTGAGTTTGAGGGTCTGCTGGAGA
AAACTCCCGCTGAAGTGAATGCATATCTTTCTAGCCCAGTTGAGTACACTAACTCAATGATGAGTGCTGG
TGATGCTCAGGCGAGGGACACATTGGAGAGGATTGTTGAGTGCCTTGAAAAGGAGAAGTGTGAAACCTTC
CAAGACTGCTTAACCTGGGCACGACTGAGGTTTGAGGATTACTTTGTGAACCGTGTCAAGCAATTGATAT
ACACATTTCCTGAAGATGCTGCGACTAGTACCGGAGCTCCATTCTGGTCTGCTCCAAAAAGATTCCCTCG
TCCACTCCAGTACTCGTCGTCCGACCCAAGTCTCCTTAACTTTATCACAGCGACTGCTATTTTACGAGCA
GAGACATTTGGGATCCCGATACCTGAGTGGACTAAGAACCCAAAGGAAGCAGCAGAAGCTGTTGACAGAG
TGATAGTCCCAGACTTTGAGCCAAGGCAAGATGCAAAGATTGTGACTGATGAGAAAGCTACCACTTTAAC
CACTGCTTCGGTGGACGACGCTGCAGTCATCGACGATCTCATTGCTAAGATCGACCAGTGTAGGCATAAC
TTGTCGCCAGACTTCAGGATGAAACCTATTCAGTTCGAAAAGGATGATGATACAAACTATCACATGGATG
TGATAGCAGGACTAGCCAACATGAGGGCGAGAAATTACAGCATCCCTGAAGTGGACAAGCTGAAAGCAAA
GTTCATAGCAGGGAGAATCATCCCAGCCATTGCGACTTCAACAGCCATGGCTACTGGGCTGGTCTGCCTC
GAGCTGTACAAGGTCCTTGATGGAGGACATAAAGTGGAAGCTTACAGAAACACATTTGCCAACCTGGCAC
TTCCACTATTCTCCATGGCTGAACCACTTCCACCAAAGGTGGTGAAGCACCGTGACATGGCTTGGACAGT
TTGGGACAGATGGGTTCTCAAGGGAAACCCAACTCTTCGTGAGGTGTTGCAGTGGCTGGAGGACAAAGGG
CTTAGCGCATACAGCATCTCTTGTGGAAGCTGTCTACTGTTCAACAGTATGTTCACAAGGCACAAGGAGA
GGATGGACAAGAAGGTTGTGGATCTCGCTCGGGATGTTGCGAAAGTCGAGTTACCGCCTTATCGCAACCA
TCTTGATGTAGTGGTGGCTTGTGAGGATGAAGATGACAATGACGTCGATATTCCTCTCGTCTCTATCTAC
TTCAGGTGAGCTTACTATTAACTTTAAGAAGGAGATATACCATGTACCCATACGATGTTCCTGACTATGC
GGGCTATCCCTATGACGTCCCGGACTATGCAGGATTGTATCCATATGACGTTCCAGATTACGCCACTAGA
GCTGCTTACCCATACGATGTTCCTGACTATGCGGGCTATCCCTATGACGTCCCGGACTATGCAGGATTGT
ATCCATATGACGTTCCAGATTACGCAATGGCCAACAGTAATTTGCCGCGAAGAATCATCAAGGAAACTCA
ACGTCTGCTCAGTGAACCGGCTCCCGGTATAAGTGCCTCTCCATCTGAGGATAATATGCGGTATTTCAAC
GTTATGATTCTTGGTCCTACACAATCACCTTATGAAGGAGGAGTTTTCAAGTTGGAGCTCTTTTTGCCTG
AAGAATACCCTATGGCAGCTCCCAAGGTTAGGTTTCTCACAAAGATATACCATCCTAACATTGACAAGCT
TGGAAGAATCTGTCTTGATATTCTCAAGGACAAATGGAGCCCTGCACTACAAATACGAACAGTGCTCTTA
AGTATTCAAGCTCTTCTGAGTGCACCAAACCCAGATGATCCGCTTTCTGAGAACATTGCTAAGCACTGGA
AGAGTAATGAGGCAGAAGCTGTGGATACAGCTAAGGAATGGACCCGTCTTTATGCAAGCGGCGCATGAGC
TTTTACTTAACTTTAAGAAGGAGATATACAATGACTCTTGGCTCAGGATCGAGTGTTGTCGTTCCGAGGA
ATTTCCGGTTGCTGGAGGAGCTTGAACGTGGAGAGAAAGGTATTGGAGATGGAACTGTGAGCTATGGAAT
GGATGATGGAGATGACATTTATATGCGCTCTTGGACTGGCACTATCATCGGTCCTCACAACGTAACTGTA
CATGAGGGTCGGATTTATCAGTTGAAGCTCTTCTGTGACAAAGATTACCCTGAGAAACCTCCGACTGTTC
GGTTCCATTCGCGTATCAACATGACTTGTGTCAACCATGATACCGGCGTGGTGGATTCAAAGAAGTTTGG
GGTTCTTGCAAACTGGCAAAGACAGTACACAATGGAGGACATACTGACTCAATTGAAGAAGGAGATGGCT
GCATCGCATAACCGGAAGCTTGTTCAACCTCCCGAAGGAACTTTCTTCTAAGCTTCAGAGCTTTTAAGCC
AGCCCCGACACCCGCCAACACCCGCTGACGCGCCCTGACGGGCTTGTCTGCTCCCGGCATCCGCTTACAG
ACAAGCTGTGACCGGGATGAGATCCGGCTGCTAACAAAGCCCGAAAGGAAGCTGAGTTGGCTGCTGCCAC
CGCTGAGCAATAACTAGCATAACCCCTTGGGGCCTCTAAACGGGTCTTGAGGGGTTTTTTGCTGAAAGGA
GGAACTATATCCGGAT
Features (pLannotate 1.2.2; 27 found; start..end, strand, type, name):
     12..467     +  rep_origin     f1 ori (sequence partly withheld): f1 bacteriophage origin of replication; arrow indicates direction of (+) strand synthesis
    494..551     +  promoter       AmpR promoter (fragment): bla
    560..1375    -  CDS            KanR: aminoglycoside phosphotransferase; aph(3')-Ia; confers resistance to kanamycin in bacteria or G418 (Geneticin®) in eukaryotes
   1497..2085    +  rep_origin     ori: high-copy-number ColE1/pMB1/pBR322/pUC origin of replication
   2271..2413    -  misc_feature   bom: basis of mobility region from pBR322
   2515..2706    -  CDS            rop: Rop protein, which maintains plasmids at low copy number; rop
   2723..3103    +  CDS            YPB1_ECOLX: Protein predicted: Swiss-Prot protein existence level 4. From Escherichia coli.
   3175..3466    -  CDS            TcR (fragment): tetracycline efflux protein; tet; confers resistance to tetracycline
   3481..3502    -  protein_bind   CAP binding site: CAP binding activates transcription in the presence of cAMP. E. coli catabolite activator protein
   3515..4597    -  CDS            lacI: lac repressor; lacI; The lac repressor binds to the lac operator to inhibit transcription in E. coli. This inhibition can be relieved by adding lactose or isopropyl-β-D-thiogalactopyranoside (IPTG).
   4598..4675    -  promoter       lacI promoter: lacI
   4683..4962    -  CDS            TcR (fragment): tetracycline efflux protein; tet; confers resistance to tetracycline
   4984..5002    +  promoter       T7 promoter: promoter for bacteriophage T7 RNA polymerase
   5003..5027    +  protein_bind   lac operator: The lac repressor binds to the lac operator to inhibit transcription in E. coli. This inhibition can be relieved by adding lactose or isopropyl-β-D-thiogalactopyranoside (IPTG). lac repressor encoded by lacI
   5048..5065    +  RBS            RBS (fragment): efficient ribosome binding site from bacteriophage T7 gene 10 (Olins and Rangwala, 1989)
   5080..5098    +  CDS            9xHis (fragment): 9xHis affinity tag
   5105..5332    +  CDS            UBIQ_AVESA: Experimental evidence at protein level: Swiss-Prot protein existence level 1. Ubiquitin exists either covalently attached to another protein, or free (unanchored). When covalently bound, it is conjugated to target proteins via an isopeptide bond either as a monomer (monoubiquitin), a polymer linked via different Lys residues of the ubiquitin (polyubiquitin chains) or a linear polymer linked via the initiator Met of the ubiquitin (linear polyubiquitin chains). Polyubiquitin chains, when attached to a target protein, have different functions depending on the Lys residue of the ubiquitin that is
   5344..5361    +  RBS            RBS (fragment): efficient ribosome binding site from bacteriophage T7 gene 10 (Olins and Rangwala, 1989)
   5368..8607    +  CDS            UBA1: UBE11_ARATH - Also known as MOS5. Experimental evidence at protein level: Swiss-Prot protein existence level 1. Activates ubiquitin by first adenylating its C-terminal glycine residue with ATP, and thereafter linking this residue to the side chain of a cysteine residue in E1, yielding a ubiquitin-E1 thioester and free AMP. From Arabidopsis thaliana (Mouse-ear cress).
   8619..8636    +  RBS            RBS (fragment): efficient ribosome binding site from bacteriophage T7 gene 10 (Olins and Rangwala, 1989)
   8646..8734    +  CDS            3xHA (fragment): three tandem HA epitope tags
   8748..8836    +  CDS            3xHA (fragment): three tandem HA epitope tags
   8838..9296    +  CDS            UBC35: UBC35_ARATH - Also known as UBC13A, UBG13A. Experimental evidence at protein level: Swiss-Prot protein existence level 1. Catalyzes the synthesis of non-canonical poly-ubiquitin chains that are linked through 'Lys-63'. This type of poly- ubiquitination does not lead to protein degradation by the proteasome. Mediates transcriptional activation of target genes. Required for postreplication repair of UV-damaged DNA and for adapting root developmental programs to suboptimal availability of iron. From Arabidopsis thaliana (Mouse-ear cress).
   9308..9325    +  RBS            RBS (fragment): efficient ribosome binding site from bacteriophage T7 gene 10 (Olins and Rangwala, 1989)
   9332..9769    +  CDS            UEV1C: UEV1C_ARATH - Also known as MMZ3. Experimental evidence at protein level: Swiss-Prot protein existence level 1. Has no ubiquitin ligase activity on its own. The heterodimer with UBC catalyzes the synthesis of non-canonical poly-ubiquitin chains that are linked through 'Lys-63'. This type of poly-ubiquitination does not lead to protein degradation by the proteasome. Mediates transcriptional activation of target genes. May play a role in the control of progress through the cell cycle and differentiation. May play a role in the error-free DNA repair pathway and contributes to the survival of cell
   9888..9937    +  CDS            SET1 (fragment): solubility-enhancement tag derived from T7 phage gene 10B
   9945..9992    +  terminator     T7 terminator: transcription terminator for bacteriophage T7 RNA polymerase
