>Addgene plasmid #104758 | pUG-333 | addgene full sequence | sequence record 205548 | Addgene NGS Result
AGCCAGCCAGACGCAGACGCGCCGAGACAGAACTTAATGGGCCCGCTAACAGCGCGATTTGCTGGTGACC
CAATGCGACCAGATGCTCCACGCCCAGTCGCGTACCGTCCTCATGGGAGAAAATAATACTGTTGATGGGT
GTCTGGTCAGAGACATCAAGAAATAACGCCGGAACATTAGTGCAGGCAGCTTCCACAGCAATGGCATCCT
GGTCATCCAGCGGATAGTTAATGATCAGCCCACTGACGCGTTGCGCGAGAAGATTGTGCACCGCCGCTTT
ACAGGCTTCGACGCCGCTTCGTTCTACCATCGACACCACCACGCTGGCACCCAGTTGATCGGCGCGAGAT
TTAATCGCCGCGACAATTTGCGACGGCGCGTGCAGGGCCAGACTGGAGGTGGCAACGCCAATCAGCAACG
ACTGTTTGCCCGCCAGTTGTTGTGCCACGCGGTTGGGAATGTAATTCAGCTCCGCCATCGCCGCTTCCAC
TTTTTCCCGCGTTTTCGCAGAAACGTGGCTGGCCTGGTTCACCACGCGGGAAACGGTCTGATAAGAGACA
CCGGCATACTCTGCGACATCGTATAACGTTACTGGTTTCACATTCACCACCCTGAATTGACTCTCTTCCG
GGCGCTATCATGCCATACCGCGAAAGGTTTTGCGCCATTCGATGGTGTCCGGGATCTCGACGCTCTCCCT
TATGCGACTCCTGCATTAGGAAGCAGCCCAGTAGTAGGTTGAGGCCGTTGAGCACCGCCGCCGCAAGGAA
TGGTGCATGCAAGGAGATGGCGCCCAACAGTCCCCCGGCCACGGGGCCTGCCACCATACCCACGCCGAAA
CAAGCGCTCATGAGCCCGAAGTGGCGAGCCCGATCTTCCCCATCGGTGATGTCGGCGATATAGGCGCCAG
CAACCGCACCTGTGGCGCCGGTGATGCCGGCCACGATGCGTCCGGCGTAGAGGATCGAGATCTCGATCCC
GCGAAATTAATACGACTCACTATAGGGGAATTGTGAGCGGATAACAATTCCCCTCTAGAAATAATTTTGC
CTTAACTTTAAGAAGGAGATATACCATGGGCAGCCACCACCACCACCACCACAGCGGAATGCAGATCTTT
GTTAAGACTCTCACCGGAAAGACAATCACCCTAGAGGTGGAAAGCTCCGACACCATCGACAACGTTAAGG
CCAAGATCCAGGATAAGGAGGGCATTCCTCCGGATCAGCAGAGGCTTATTTTCGCCGGCAAGCAGCTAGA
GGATGGCCGTACGTTGGCTGATTACAATATCCAGAAGGAATCCACCCTCCACTTGGTCCTCAGGCTCCGT
GGTGGTTAAGCTTGCAATTAACTTTAAGAAGGAGATATACAATGCTTCACAAGCGAGCTAGTGAAGCTAA
CGATAAGAACGATAATACCATCATCGGTTCCGATTTAGCATCATCTAAGAAACGCCGTATCGATTTCACT
GAATCTTCGTCTGATAAGTCATCTTCGATTTTAGCTTCTGGTAGTAGCAGGGGTTTTCACGGCGATAGCG
TCGTTCAGCAAATCGACATGGCTTTTGGTAATTCGAACCGTCAGGAGATTGATGAAGATCTGCACAGTCG
CCAGCTCGCCGTCTATGGTCGTGAGACTATGAGGCGTCTCTTTGCTTCCAATGTTCTCATCTCGGGGATG
CACGGTCTTGGTGCCGAGATTGCCAAGAATCTTATACTTGCTGGTGTGAAGTCTGTGACCTTGCATGATG
AAAGAGTTGTAGAGCTATGGGACTTATCAAGCAACTTTGTTTTCTCGGAGGATGATGTTGGCAAGAATAG
AGCAGATGCTTCTGTTCAGAAGTTACAGGATCTTAACAATGCTGTGGTTGTCTCTAGCTTGACCAAAAGC
TTAAACAAAGAGGATCTTTCTGGCTTCCAGGTTGTTGTATTCTCTGACATAAGCATGGAAAGAGCAATCG
AATTTGATGACTATTGTCACAGCCATCAGCCTCCTATCGCTTTTGTCAAGGCTGATGTCAGGGGTCTTTT
CGGCTCTGTCTTTTGTGATTTTGGGCCTGAATTTGCGGTTCTTGATGTTGATGGAGAGGAACCCCATACA
GGCATCATTGCGTCTATCTCTAATGAGAACCAGGCATTTATTTCCTGTGTCGACGATGAGAGGCTTGAGT
TTGAAGATGGTGACCTAGTTGTTTTCTCAGAAGTTGAGGGTATGACAGAATTGAATGATGGGAAACCAAG
GAAGATAAAAAGTACACGGCCATATTCATTCACCCTTGATGAGGACACTACTAACTATGGAACATATGTG
AAGGGTGGTATTGTCACTCAAGTGAAACAGCCAAAGTTACTGAATTTCAAGCCATTGAGGGAAGCGCTTA
AGGATCCAGGGGATTTTCTATTTAGTGATTTCTCTAAGTTTGATCGGCCTCCACTCCTTCACTTAGCATT
CCAGGCACTTGATCATTTTAAAGCTGAAGCTGGCAGATTTCCTGTTGCTGGCTCAGAAGAGGACGCTCAG
AAGCTTATATCGATTGCCACAGCCATCAATACCGGGCAGGGTGATTTAAAGGTGGAGAATGTTGATCAGA
AGCTTCTAAGACACTTTTCCTTTGGAGCCAAGGCTGTCCTGAATCCTATGGCTGCAATGTTTGGCGGTAT
TGTTGGACAGGAGGTTGTTAAAGCTTGCTCTGGAAAATTTCATCCTCTCTTCCAGTTTTTCTACTTTGAT
TCAGTGGAGTCACTCCCCTCTGAACCTGTGGACTCGAGTGACTTTGCACCAAGAAACAGCCGGTATGATG
CCCAAATATCTGTATTTGGGGCCAAGTTCCAGAAGAAACTTGAAGATGCTAAAGTTTTCACAGTAGGGTC
TGGTGCTCTTGGCTGTGAGTTCTTGAAAAATTTGGCTCTGATGGGGGTTTCTTGTGGAAGCCAAGGGAAG
CTGACAGTGACAGATGATGATATCATTGAGAAGAGTAACCTCAGTCGTCAATTTCTGTTCCGTGACTGGA
ACATTGGACAGGCTAAATCCACAGTTGCTGCTTCGGCTGCTGCTGTTATAAATCCTCGCTTCAACATTGA
GGCCCTGCAAAACCGTGTTGGCGCGGAGACTGAGAATGTATTTGACGATGCCTTCTGGGAGAACTTAACT
GTTGTCGTCAATGCACTGGATAATGTTAATGCGAGGCTCTATGTTGATTCGAGGTGCTTGTATTTCCAGA
AGCCTCTCCTTGAGTCTGGAACTCTTGGTACAAAGTGCAACACACAGTCGGTTATCCCACATCTAACTGA
AAATTACGGTGCCTCAAGGGACCCACCAGAGAAACAGGCCCCCATGTGTACAGTGCATTCCTTCCCGCAT
AACATTGATCACTGTTTAACTTGGGCTCGCTCTGAGTTTGAGGGTCTGCTGGAGAAAACTCCCGCTGAAG
TGAATGCATATCTTTCTAGCCCAGTTGAGTACACTAACTCAATGATGAGTGCTGGTGATGCTCAGGCGAG
GGACACATTGGAGAGGATTGTTGAGTGCCTTGAAAAGGAGAAGTGTGAAACCTTCCAAGACTGCTTAACC
TGGGCACGACTGAGGTTTGAGGATTACTTTGTGAACCGTGTCAAGCAATTGATATACACATTTCCTGAAG
ATGCTGCGACTAGTACCGGAGCTCCATTCTGGTCTGCTCCAAAAAGATTCCCTCGTCCACTCCAGTACTC
GTCGTCCGACCCAAGTCTCCTTAACTTTATCACAGCGACTGCTATTTTACGAGCAGAGACATTTGGGATC
CCGATACCTGAGTGGACTAAGAACCCAAAGGAAGCAGCAGAAGCTGTTGACAGAGTGATAGTCCCAGACT
TTGAGCCAAGGCAAGATGCAAAGATTGTGACTGATGAGAAAGCTACCACTTTAACCACTGCTTCGGTGGA
CGACGCTGCAGTCATCGACGATCTCATTGCTAAGATCGACCAGTGTAGGCATAACTTGTCGCCAGACTTC
AGGATGAAACCTATTCAGTTCGAAAAGGATGATGATACAAACTATCACATGGATGTGATAGCAGGACTAG
CCAACATGAGGGCGAGAAATTACAGCATCCCTGAAGTGGACAAGCTGAAAGCAAAGTTCATAGCAGGGAG
AATCATCCCAGCCATTGCGACTTCAACAGCCATGGCTACTGGGCTGGTCTGCCTCGAGCTGTACAAGGTC
CTTGATGGAGGACATAAAGTGGAAGCTTACAGAAACACATTTGCCAACCTGGCACTTCCACTATTCTCCA
TGGCTGAACCACTTCCACCAAAGGTGGTGAAGCACCGTGACATGGCTTGGACAGTTTGGGACAGATGGGT
TCTCAAGGGAAACCCAACTCTTCGTGAGGTGTTGCAGTGGCTGGAGGACAAAGGGCTTAGCGCATACAGC
ATCTCTTGTGGAAGCTGTCTACTGTTCAACAGTATGTTCACAAGGCACAAGGAGAGGATGGACAAGAAGG
TTGTGGATCTCGCTCGGGATGTTGCGAAAGTCGAGTTACCGCCTTATCGCAACCATCTTGATGTAGTGGT
GGCTTGTGAGGATGAAGATGACAATGACGTCGATATTCCTCTCGTCTCTATCTACTTCAGGTGAGCTTAC
TATTAACTTTAAGAAGGAGATATACCATGTACCCATACGATGTTCCTGACTATGCGGGCTATCCCTATGA
CGTCCCGGACTATGCAGGATTGTATCCATATGACGTTCCAGATTACGCCACTAGAGCTGCTTACCCATAC
GATGTTCCTGACTATGCGGGCTATCCCTATGACGTCCCGGACTATGCAGGATTGTATCCATATGACGTTC
CAGATTACGCAATGGCCAACAGTAATTTGCCGCGAAGAATCATCAAGGAAACTCAACGTCTGCTCAGTGA
ACCGGCTCCCGGTATAAGTGCCTCTCCATCTGAGGATAATATGCGGTATTTCAACGTTATGATTCTTGGT
CCTACACAATCACCTTATGAAGGAGGAGTTTTCAAGTTGGAGCTCTTTTTGCCTGAAGAATACCCTATGG
CAGCTCCCAAGGTTAGGTTTCTCACAAAGATATACCATCCTAACATTGACAAGCTTGGAAGAATCTGTCT
TGATATTCTCAAGGACAAATGGAGCCCTGCACTACAAATACGAACAGTGCTCTTAAGTATTCAAGCTCTT
CTGAGTGCACCAAACCCAGATGATCCGCTTTCTGAGAACATTGCTAAGCACTGGAAGAGTAATGAGGCAG
AAGCTGTGGATACAGCTAAGGAATGGACCCGTCTTTATGCAAGCGGCGCATGAGCTTTTACTTAACTTTA
AGAAGGAGATATACAATGACTCTTGGCTCAGGATCGAGTGTTGTCGTTCCGAGGAATTTCCGGTTGCTGG
AGGAGCTTGAACGTGGAGAGAAAGGTATTGGAGATGGAACTGTGAGCTATGGAATGGATGATGGAGATGA
CATTTATATGCGCTCTTGGACTGGCACTATCATCGGTCCTCACAACGTAACTGTACATGAGGGTCGGATT
TATCAGTTGAAGCTCTTCTGTGACAAAGATTACCCTGAGAAACCTCCGACTGTTCGGTTCCATTCGCGTA
TCAACATGACTTGTGTCAACCATGATACCGGCGTGGTGGATTCAAAGAAGTTTGGGGTTCTTGCAAACTG
GCAAAGACAGTACACAATGGAGGACATACTGACTCAATTGAAGAAGGAGATGGCTGCATCGCATAACCGG
AAGCTTGTTCAACCTCCCGAAGGAACTTTCTTCTAAGCTTCAGAGCTTTTAAGCCAGCCCCGACACCCGC
CAACACCCGCTGACGCGCCCTGACGGGCTTGTCTGCTCCCGGCATCCGCTTACAGACAAGCTGTGACCGG
GATGAGATCCGGCTGCTAACAAAGCCCGAAAGGAAGCTGAGTTGGCTGCTGCCACCGCTGAGCAATAACT
AGCATAACCCCTTGGGGCCTCTAAACGGGTCTTGAGGGGTTTTTTGCTGAAAGGAGGAACTATATCCGGA
TTGGCGAATGGG
[124 nt withheld, positions 6033-6156]
C
[91 nt withheld, positions 6158-6248]
A
[49 nt withheld, positions 6250-6298]
CCTTTGACGTTGGAGTCCACGTTCTTT
[37 nt withheld, positions 6326-6362]
ACCCTATCTCGGTCTATTCTTTTGATTTATAAGGGATTTTGCCGATTTCGGCCTATTGGTTAAAAAATGA
GCTGATTTAACAAAAATTTAACGCGAATTTTAACAAAATATTAACGCTTACAATTTAGGTGGCACTTTTC
GGGGAAATGTGCGCGGAACCCCTATTTGTTTATTTTTCTAAATACATTCAAATATGTATCCGCTCATGAA
TTAATTCTTAGAAAAACTCATCGAGCATCAAATGAAACTGCAATTTATTCATATCAGGATTATCAATACC
ATATTTTTGAAAAAGCCGTTTCTGTAATGAAGGAGAAAACTCACCGAGGCAGTTCCATAGGATGGCAAGA
TCCTGGTATCGGTCTGCGATTCCGACTCGTCCAACATCAATACAACCTATTAATTTCCCCTCGTCAAAAA
TAAGGTTATCAAGTGAGAAATCACCATGAGTGACGACTGAATCCGGTGAGAATGGCAAAAGTTTATGCAT
TTCTTTCCAGACTTGTTCAACAGGCCAGCCATTACGCTCGTCATCAAAATCACTCGCATCAACCAAACCG
TTATTCATTCGTGATTGCGCCTGAGCGAGTCGAAATACGCGATCGCTGTTAAAAGGACAATTACAAACAG
GAATCGAATGCAACCGGCGCAGGAACACTGCCAGCGCATCAACAATATTTTCACCTGAATCAGGATATTC
TTCTAATACCTGGAATGCTGTTTTCCCGGGGATCGCAGTGGTGAGTAACCATGCATCATCAGGAGTACGG
ATAAAATGCTTGATGGTCGGAAGAGGCATAAATTCCGTCAGCCAGTTTAGTCTGACCATCTCATCTGTAA
CATCATTGGCAACGCTACCTTTGCCATGTTTCAGAAACAACTCTGGCGCATCGGGCTTCCCATACAATCG
ATAGATTGTCGCACCTGATTGCCCGACATTATCGCGAGCCCATTTATACCCATATAAATCAGCATCCATG
TTGGAATTTAATCGCGGCCTAGAGCAAGACGTTTCCCGTTGAATATGGCTCATAACACCCCTTGTATTAC
TGTTTATGTAAGCAGACAGTTTTATTGTTCATGACCAAAATCCCTTAACGTGAGTTTTCGTTCCACTGAG
CGTCAGACCCCGTAGAAAAGATCAAAGGATCTTCTTGAGATCCTTTTTTTCTGCGCGTAATCTGCTGCTT
GCAAACAAAAAAACCACCGCTACCAGCGGTGGTTTGTTTGCCGGATCAAGAGCTACCAACTCTTTTTCCG
AAGGTAACTGGCTTCAGCAGAGCGCAGATACCAAATACTGTCCTTCTAGTGTAGCCGTAGTTAGGCCACC
ACTTCAAGAACTCTGTAGCACCGCCTACATACCTCGCTCTGCTAATCCTGTTACCAGTGGCTGCTGCCAG
TGGCGATAAGTCGTGTCTTACCGGGTTGGACTCAAGACGATAGTTACCGGATAAGGCGCAGCGGTCGGGC
TGAACGGGGGGTTCGTGCACACAGCCCAGCTTGGAGCGAACGACCTACACCGAACTGAGATACCTACAGC
GTGAGCTATGAGAAAGCGCCACGCTTCCCGAAGGGAGAAAGGCGGACAGGTATCCGGTAAGCGGCAGGGT
CGGAACAGGAGAGCGCACGAGGGAGCTTCCAGGGGGAAACGCCTGGTATCTTTATAGTCCTGTCGGGTTT
CGCCACCTCTGACTTGAGCGTCGATTTTTGTGATGCTCGTCAGGGGGGCGGAGCCTATGGAAAAACGCCA
GCAACGCGGCCTTTTTACGGTTCCTGGCCTTTTGCTGGCCTTTTGCTCACATGTTCTTTCCTGCGTTATC
CCCTGATTCTGTGGATAACCGTATTACCGCCTTTGAGTGAGCTGATACCGCTCGCCGCAGCCGAACGACC
GAGCGCAGCGAGTCAGTGAGCGAGGAAGCGGAAGAGCGCCTGATGCGGTATTTTCTCCTTACGCATCTGT
GCGGTATTTCACACCGCAATGGTGCACTCTCAGTACAATCTGCTCTGATGCCGCATAGTTAAGCCAGTAT
ACACTCCGCTATCGCTACGTGACTGGGTCATGGCTGCGCCCCGACACCCGCCAACACCCGCTGACGCGCC
CTGACGGGCTTGTCTGCTCCCGGCATCCGCTTACAGACAAGCTGTGACCGACTCCGGGAGCTGCATGTGT
CAGAGGTTTTCACCGTCATCACCGAAACGCGCGAGGCAGCTGCGGTAAAGCTCATCAGCGTGGTCGTGAA
GCGATTCACAGATGTCTGCCTGTTCATCCGCGTCCAGCTCGTTGAGTTTCTCCAGAAGCGTTAATGTCTG
GCTTCTGATAAAGCGGGCCATGTTAAGGGCGGTTTTTTCCTGTTTGGTCACTGATGCCTCCGTGTAAGGG
GGATTTCTGTTCATGGGGGTAATGATACCGATGAAACGAGAGAGGATGCTCACGATACGGGTTACTGATG
ATGAACATGCCCGGTTACTGGAACGTTGTGAGGGTAAACAACTGGCGGTATGGATGCGGCGGGACCAGAG
AAAAATCACTCAGGGTCAATGCCAGCGCTTCGTTAATACAGATGTAGGTGTTCCACAGGGTAGCCAGCAG
CATCCTGCGATGCAGATCCGGAACATAATGGTGCAGGGCGCTGACTTCCGCGTTTCCAGACTTTACGAAA
CACGGAAACCCAAGACCATTCATGTTGTTGCTCAGGTCGCAGACGTTTTGCAGCAGCAGTCGCTTCACGT
TCGCTCGCGTATCGGTGATTCATTCTGCTAACCAGTAAGGCAACCCCGCCAGCCTAGCCGGGTCCTCAAC
GACAGGAGCACGATCATGCGCACCCGTGGGGCCGCCATGCCGGCGATAATGGCCTGCTTCTCGCCGAAAC
GTTTGGTGGCGGGACCAGTGACGAAGGCTTGAGCGAGGGCGTGCAAGATTCCGAATACCGCAAGCGACAG
GCCGATCATCGTCGCGCTCCAGCGAAAGCGGTCCTCGCCGAAAATGACCCAGAGCGCTGCCGGCACCTGT
CCTACGAGTTGCATGATAAAGAACACAGTCATAAGTGCGGCGACGATAGTCATGCCCCGCGCCCACCGGA
AGGAGCTGACTGGGTTGAAGGCTCTCAAGGGCATCGGTCGAGATCCCGGTGCCTAATGAGTGAGCTAACT
TACATTAATTGCGTTGCGCTCACTGCCCGCTTTCCAGTCGGGAAACCTGTCGTGCCAGCTGCATTAATGA
ATCGGCCAACGCGCGGGGAGAGGCGGTTTGCGTATTGGGCGCCAGGGTGGTTTTTCTTTTCACCAGTGAC
ACGGGCAACAGCTGATTGCCCTTCACCGCCTGGCCCTGAGAGAGTTGCAGCAAGCGGTCCACGCTGGTTT
GCCCCAGCAGGCGAAAATCCTGTTTGATGGTGGTTAACGGCGGGATATAACATGAGCTGTCCTCGGTATC
GTCGTATCCCACTACCGAGATATCCGCACCAACGCGCAGCCCGGACTCGGTAATGGCGCGCATTGCGCCC
AGCGCCATCTGATCGTTGGCAACCAGCATCGCAGTGGGAACGATGCCCTCATTCAGCATTTGCATGGTTT
GTTGAAAACCGGACATGGCACTCCAGTCGCCTTCCCGTTCCGCTATCGGCTGAATTTGATTGCGAGTGAG
ATATTTATGCC
Features (pLannotate 1.2.2; 27 found; start..end, strand, type, name):
    602..679     -  promoter       lacI promoter: lacI
    687..966     -  CDS            TcR (fragment): tetracycline efflux protein; tet; confers resistance to tetracycline
    988..1006    +  promoter       T7 promoter: promoter for bacteriophage T7 RNA polymerase
   1007..1031    +  protein_bind   lac operator: The lac repressor binds to the lac operator to inhibit transcription in E. coli. This inhibition can be relieved by adding lactose or isopropyl-β-D-thiogalactopyranoside (IPTG). lac repressor encoded by lacI
   1052..1069    +  RBS            RBS (fragment): efficient ribosome binding site from bacteriophage T7 gene 10 (Olins and Rangwala, 1989)
   1084..1102    +  CDS            9xHis (fragment): 9xHis affinity tag
   1109..1336    +  CDS            UBIQ_AVESA: Experimental evidence at protein level: Swiss-Prot protein existence level 1. Ubiquitin exists either covalently attached to another protein, or free (unanchored). When covalently bound, it is conjugated to target proteins via an isopeptide bond either as a monomer (monoubiquitin), a polymer linked via different Lys residues of the ubiquitin (polyubiquitin chains) or a linear polymer linked via the initiator Met of the ubiquitin (linear polyubiquitin chains). Polyubiquitin chains, when attached to a target protein, have different functions depending on the Lys residue of the ubiquitin that is
   1348..1365    +  RBS            RBS (fragment): efficient ribosome binding site from bacteriophage T7 gene 10 (Olins and Rangwala, 1989)
   1372..4611    +  CDS            UBA1: UBE11_ARATH - Also known as MOS5. Experimental evidence at protein level: Swiss-Prot protein existence level 1. Activates ubiquitin by first adenylating its C-terminal glycine residue with ATP, and thereafter linking this residue to the side chain of a cysteine residue in E1, yielding a ubiquitin-E1 thioester and free AMP. From Arabidopsis thaliana (Mouse-ear cress).
   4623..4640    +  RBS            RBS (fragment): efficient ribosome binding site from bacteriophage T7 gene 10 (Olins and Rangwala, 1989)
   4650..4738    +  CDS            3xHA (fragment): three tandem HA epitope tags
   4752..4840    +  CDS            3xHA (fragment): three tandem HA epitope tags
   4842..5300    +  CDS            UBC35: UBC35_ARATH - Also known as UBC13A, UBG13A. Experimental evidence at protein level: Swiss-Prot protein existence level 1. Catalyzes the synthesis of non-canonical poly-ubiquitin chains that are linked through 'Lys-63'. This type of poly- ubiquitination does not lead to protein degradation by the proteasome. Mediates transcriptional activation of target genes. Required for postreplication repair of UV-damaged DNA and for adapting root developmental programs to suboptimal availability of iron. From Arabidopsis thaliana (Mouse-ear cress).
   5312..5329    +  RBS            RBS (fragment): efficient ribosome binding site from bacteriophage T7 gene 10 (Olins and Rangwala, 1989)
   5336..5773    +  CDS            UEV1C: UEV1C_ARATH - Also known as MMZ3. Experimental evidence at protein level: Swiss-Prot protein existence level 1. Has no ubiquitin ligase activity on its own. The heterodimer with UBC catalyzes the synthesis of non-canonical poly-ubiquitin chains that are linked through 'Lys-63'. This type of poly-ubiquitination does not lead to protein degradation by the proteasome. Mediates transcriptional activation of target genes. May play a role in the control of progress through the cell cycle and differentiation. May play a role in the error-free DNA repair pathway and contributes to the survival of cell
   5892..5941    +  CDS            SET1 (fragment): solubility-enhancement tag derived from T7 phage gene 10B
   5949..5996    +  terminator     T7 terminator: transcription terminator for bacteriophage T7 RNA polymerase
   6033..6461    +  rep_origin     f1 ori (sequence partly withheld): f1 bacteriophage origin of replication; arrow indicates direction of (+) strand synthesis
   6514..6571    +  promoter       AmpR promoter (fragment): bla
   6580..7395    -  CDS            KanR: aminoglycoside phosphotransferase; aph(3')-Ia; confers resistance to kanamycin in bacteria or G418 (Geneticin®) in eukaryotes
   7517..8105    +  rep_origin     ori: high-copy-number ColE1/pMB1/pBR322/pUC origin of replication
   8291..8430    -  misc_feature   bom: basis of mobility region from pBR322
   8532..8723    -  CDS            rop: Rop protein, which maintains plasmids at low copy number; rop
   8740..9120    +  CDS            YPB1_ECOLX: Protein predicted: Swiss-Prot protein existence level 4. From Escherichia coli.
   9192..9483    -  CDS            TcR (fragment): tetracycline efflux protein; tet; confers resistance to tetracycline
   9498..9519    -  protein_bind   CAP binding site: CAP binding activates transcription in the presence of cAMP. E. coli catabolite activator protein
   9532..601     -  CDS            lacI (across the origin): lac repressor; lacI; The lac repressor binds to the lac operator to inhibit transcription in E. coli. This inhibition can be relieved by adding lactose or isopropyl-β-D-thiogalactopyranoside (IPTG).
