[The description below was written by a language model from this plasmid's Addgene catalogue record and pLannotate feature annotations shown in this document.]
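Description:
pUG-333 is a bacterial expression plasmid from the UbiGate toolbox, a modular cloning system for analysing ubiquitination. It is catalogued as a Level 2 assembly in the pET-28GG backbone. The payload was inserted through BpiI sites that were destroyed during cloning, which is typical of Golden Gate-style assembly. The backbone carries a kanamycin resistance gene (aph(3')-Ia), a ColE1/pBR322-type origin with bom and rop (consistent with the recorded low copy number), an f1 origin, and a lacI repressor gene with its own promoter. Short tetracycline-resistance fragments are backbone remnants and not functional markers.

The roughly 4.8 kb insert is a polycistronic cassette of Arabidopsis thaliana ubiquitination components. It is driven by a single T7 promoter with a lac operator, so it can be induced with IPTG in hosts that supply T7 RNA polymerase, and it ends at a T7 terminator. Each of four open reading frames is preceded by its own T7 gene 10-derived ribosome binding site. In order they are His-tagged ubiquitin, the E1 activating enzyme UBA1, the E2 conjugating enzyme UBC35 (UBC13A) with N-terminal HA epitope repeats, and the E2 variant MMZ3 (UEV1C). MMZ3 has no ligase activity alone, but as a heterodimer with UBC35 it builds Lys63-linked polyubiquitin chains. The "EL4" element in the insert name is not explained in the record, and no E3 ligase or substrate is annotated.

The design points to reconstituting this E1/E2/UEV machinery in E. coli, with the His and HA tags allowing detection or purification. The depositor and sequencing-derived records differ by only a few nucleotides and show the same feature layout.
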