Addgene plasmid #104758: pUG-333
Purpose: Level 2 construct
Depositing lab: Marco Trujillo. Depositing organization: Leibniz Institute of Plant Biochemistry (IPB). Publication: UbiGate: a synthetic biology toolbox to analyse ubiquitination. Kowarschik K, Hoehenwarter W, Marillonnet S, Trujillo M. New Phytol. 2018 Mar;217(4):1749-1763. doi: 10.1111/nph.14900. Epub 2017 Nov 30. PubMed 29194629.
Backbone
  Vector backbone: pET-28GG
  Backbone size w/o insert (bp): 5190
  Vector type: Bacterial Expression
Growth in bacteria
  Bacterial resistance: Kanamycin, 50 μg/mL
  Growth temperature: 37°C
  Growth strain: DH5alpha
  Copy number: Low Copy
Gene/Insert
  Gene/Insert name: HIS-Ubq_UBA1_HA-UBC35_MMZ3_EL4 (alt name: AT4G05320,AT2G30110,AT1G78870,AT2G36060)
  Species: A. thaliana (mustard weed)
  Insert size (bp): 4827
  Promoter: T7
  Tag / fusion protein: HIS-Ubq, HA-E2 (N terminal on insert)
  Cloning method: Restriction Enzyme; 5′ cloning site BpiI (destroyed during cloning); 3′ cloning site BpiI (destroyed during cloning)
  Sequencing primers: 5′ T7; 3′ T7 Terminal
Terms and licenses: Academic/Nonprofit Terms; Industry Terms: Not Available to Industry
How to cite: pUG-333 was a gift from Marco Trujillo (Addgene plasmid # 104758 ; http://n2t.net/addgene:104758 ; RRID:Addgene_104758)
